>Addgene plasmid #133000 | pFE-dabB2 | addgene full sequence | sequence record 263086 | Addgene NGS Result
AGCGGAATTCCTGCAGCCCGGGGGATCCCATGGTACGCGTGCTAGAGGCATCAAATAAAACGAAAGGCTC
AGTCGAAAGACTGGGCCTTTCGTTTTATCTGTTGTTTGTCGGTGAACGCTCTCCTGAGTAGGACAAATCC
GCCGCCGCTAGCAGTTCGTAGACGGAAACAAACGCAGAATCCAAGCAAAAGGGAATAAGGGCGACACGGA
AATGTTGAATACTCATACTCTTCCTTTTTCAATATTATTGAAGCATTTATCAGGGTTATGTCCACTGGGT
TCGTGCCTTCATCCGGATATCCAGGAACTGTTAAGACCCACTTTCACATTTAAGTTGTTTTTCTAATCCG
CATATGATCAATTCAAGGCCGAATAAGAAGGCTGGCTCTGCACCTTGGTGATCAAATAATTCGATAGCTT
GTCGTAATAATGGCGGCATACTATCAGTAGTAGGTGTTTCCCTTTCTTCTTTAGCGACTTGATGCTCTTG
ATCTTCCAATACGCAACCTAAAGTAAAATGCCCCACAGCGCTGAGTGCATATAATGCATTCTCTAGTGAA
AAACCTTGTTGGCATAAAAAGGCTAATTGATTTTCGAGAGTTTCATACTGTTTTTCTGTAGGCCGTGTAC
CTAAATGTACTTTTGCTCCATCGCGATGACTTAGTAAAGCACATCTAAAACTTTTAGCGTTATTACGTAA
AAAATCTTGCCAGCTTTCCCCTTCTAAAGGGCAAAAGTGAGTATGGTGCCTATCTAACATCTCAATGGCT
AAGGCGTCGAGCAAAGCCCGCTTATTTTTTACATGCCAATACAATGTAGGCTGCTCTACACCTAGCTTCT
GGGCGAGTTTACGGGTTGTTAAACCTTCGATTCCGACCTCATTAAGCAGCTCTAATGCGCTGTTAATCAC
TTTACTTTTATCTAATCTAGACATACTCTTCCTTTTTCAATATTATTGAAGCATTTATCAGGGTTATTGT
CTCATGAGCGGATACATATTTGAATGTATTTAGAAAAATAAACAAATAGGGGTTCCGCGTTTCCCTCGAC
AATTCGCGCTAGACCTAGGGCGTTCGGCTGCGGCGAGCGGTATCAGCTCACTCAAAGGCGGTAATACGGT
TATCCACAGAATCAGGGGATAACGCAGGAAAGAACATGTGAGCAAAAGGCCAGCAAAAGGCCAGGAACCG
TAAAAAGGCCGCGTTGCTGGCGTTTTTCCATAGGCTCCGCCCCCCTGACGAGCATCACAAAAATCGACGC
TCAAGTCAGAGGTGGCGAAACCCGACAGGACTATAAAGATACCAGGCGTTTCCCCCTGGAAGCTCCCTCG
TGCGCTCTCCTGTTCCGACCCTGCCGCTTACCGGATACCTGTCCGCCTTTCTCCCTTCGGGAAGCGTGGC
GCTTTCTCATAGCTCACGCTGTAGGTATCTCAGTTCGGTGTAGGTCGTTCGCTCCAAGCTGGGCTGTGTG
CACGAACCCCCCGTTCAGCCCGACCGCTGCGCCTTATCCGGTAACTATCGTCTTGAGTCCAACCCGGTAA
GACACGACTTATCGCCACTGGCAGCAGCCACTGGTAACAGGATTAGCAGAGCGAGGTATGTAGGCGGTGC
TACAGAGTTCTTGAAGTGGTGGCCTAACTACGGCTACACTAGAAGGACAGTATTTGGTATCTGCGCTCTG
CTGAAGCCAGTTACCTTCGGAAAAAGAGTTGGTAGCTCTTGATCCGGCAAACAAACCACCGCTGGTAGCG
GTGGTTTTTTTGTTTGCAAGCAGCAGATTACGCGCAGAAAAAAAGGATCTCAAGAAGATCCTTTGATCTT
TTCTACGGGGTCTGACGCTCAGTGGAACGAAAACTCACGTTAAGGGATTTTGGTCATGACTAGTGCTTGG
ATTCTCACCAATAAAAAACGCCCGGCGGCAACCGAGCGTTCTGAACAAATCCAGATGGAGTTCTGAGGTC
ATTACTGGATCTATCAACAGGAGTCCAAGCGAGCTCTCGAACCCCAGAGTCCCGCTCAGAAGAACTCGTC
AAGAAGGCGATAGAAGGCGATGCGCTGCGAATCGGGAGCGGCGATACCGTAAAGCACGAGGAAGCGGTCA
GCCCATTCGCCGCCAAGCTCTTCAGCAATATCACGGGTAGCCAACGCTATGTCCTGATAGCGGTCCGCCA
CACCCAGCCGGCCACAGTCGATGAATCCAGAAAAGCGGCCATTTTCCACCATGATATTCGGCAAGCAGGC
ATCGCCATGGGTCACGACGAGATCCTCGCCGTCGGGCATGCGCGCCTTGAGCCTGGCGAACAGTTCGGCT
GGCGCGAGCCCCTGATGCTCTTCGTCCAGATCATCCTGATCGACAAGACCGGCTTCCATCCGAGTACGTG
CTCGCTCGATGCGATGTTTCGCTTGGTGGTCGAATGGGCAGGTAGCCGGATCAAGCGTATGCAGCCGCCG
CATTGCATCAGCCATGATGGATACTTTCTCGGCAGGAGCAAGGTGAGATGACAGGAGATCCTGCCCCGGC
ACTTCGCCCAATAGCAGCCAGTCCCTTCCCGCTTCAGTGACAACGTCGAGCACAGCTGCGCAAGGAACGC
CCGTCGTGGCCAGCCACGATAGCCGCGCTGCCTCGTCCTGCAGTTCATTCAGGGCACCGGACAGGTCGGT
CTTGACAAAAAGAACCGGGCGCCCCTGCGCTGACAGCCGGAACACGGCGGCATCAGAGCAGCCGATTGTC
TGTTGTGCCCAGTCATAGCCGAATAGCCTCTCCACCCAAGCGGCCGGAGAACCTGCGTGCAATCCATCTT
GTTCAATCATGCGAAACGATCCTCATCCTGTCTCTTGATCAGATCTTGATCCCCTGCGCCATCAGATCCT
TGGCGGCAAGAAAGCCATCCAGTTTACTTTGCAGGGCTTCCCAACCTTACCAGAGGGCGCCCCAGCTGGC
AATTCCGACGTCTAAGAAACCATTATTATCATGACATTAACCTATAAAAATAGGCGTATCACGAGGCCCT
TTCGTCTTCACCTCGAGTCCCTATCAGTGATAGAGATTGACATCCCTATCAGTGATAGAGATACTGAGCA
CATCAGCAGGACGCACTGACCGAATTCATTAAAGAGGAGAAAGGTACCGTCCATGACTATAGAGTTCAGC
CACACAACCGGTCTTCTCCTGCTGGCCATGCCCGCACTGCTCCTTATGGCCGCTGTAATCAAACCCAAGC
AAGGTGCTGCTTATGCGCGCGCTTATCGGCAACGGGTTCAATGGACCAGTTTTGCGGCCTTTGGCCTGGC
CCTGCTCGCTGTCGTCAGTTTTCTATTTGCAAGGCAACAGAATCTGATGCTCGGTGCCGGTAGCCTCCCT
GCCGGATTGGGATTATTGGCGCTTTCAATTCAAGTCAATGGCCTGACTCTGGTGCTGGCAAGTCTGGTTA
GTTTTGTGCTTAGCGTGATTGCCCGCTACAGCGTGCAGTATCTCGATGGTGATCCCCAGCAGGCCCGCTT
TTTCCGCTTGCTGGCGGTCACCGGCGGATTTTTCCTGTTGGTCGTCATATCAGGCAATTTGGGATTATTC
ACCCTCGCCATCATTGCGACCGGTTTTGGTTTGCATCGACTGCTTTCTTTTTATGCCGATCGGCCGCGCG
CGATCATGGCCACACATAAAAAATCAATTTTCAGCCGGACTGCCGACGCCCTTTTGCTCGCGGCCACCGT
CTTGATCGGTCATCAAATCGGTAGTTTGGAGTTCAGCCAAATCAGCGCCTATGTTCATGCGCAAGACCAC
CTATCCATTGCGTTGCACGTGGCTGCTTGGCTGATCGTGCTGGCCGCCATCCTTAAAAGCGCGCAATTTC
CGTTTCATGGCTGGCTGATTCAGGTCATGGAAGCACCCACGCCGGTTTCCGCGCTCATGCACGCCGGTGT
CGTTTACAGCGGGGCAATCATTGTGCTGCGCACCAGCGAATTATTGGCCGCCGACGGTACCGCCCTGTTG
CTTCTGGCCCTGATTGGTTTGATGACCTTGGCTATCGGCTCGTTGGTCATGCTGACCCAATCGGCGATCA
AATCATCACTGGCCTGGTCTACCGCCGCTCAGCTCGGCTTCATGATGCTCGAACTGGGTTTGGGGTTGTT
TGGCTTGGCCTTGCTGCACTTGGTTGGCCACTCGCTCTACAAGGCCCATGCGTTCTTGTCCTCGGGCAGC
ATGACCGATCACCTGCGTCAGGCCAAAGTGCTCAAAAACCGCCCAATCTCTGTTGTGGCCTGGTTTACCA
CGGTGATTGTGAGCGGCTTGTTCACCCTCGGTATCGCGGCGGCGATGGGTTTATCGATCGATCAGGAGCC
GATGTTGCCCGCCGTGCTGACCATCATCGCCTTGGCGACCGCTCAGTTGATGCTCAAGGCATTGAGCCAT
GGCACATGGCGTGAAATTCTGGTCGCCGCAGGCGCGGCAATCGCCATGACCGGCGTGTATGTCTTCCTGC
ATGAGGTGTTCATCACAGGCTTTGCCGACACGCTGGCCGCGACACCGCAACGTGCGCCGCTGCTCGATCT
GCTGTTGATGGCGATCACGATCATAACCTTCCTGTTTGTTGCCTGGCTTCAAGGCCCCGGCAAAACCTTG
ATGAGCCCGGAGCGACAATTCGCCTTGTTTGTTCACCTCAATAACGGGCTGTATCTCGACCGCTGGGTCG
AACGCTTGGCCTTCCGTTTCTGGCCGGAGAAAGTTGGCCGCGCACCGAAAAAATCCTGCGCCGTGATTCC
GCCTAACCCATCCGGTATCGAGCCGTAA
Features (pLannotate 1.2.2; 11 found; start..end, strand, type, name):
      5..28      -  misc_feature   MCS (fragment): pBluescript multiple cloning site
     52..138     +  terminator     rrnB T1 terminator: Escherichia coli rrnB; transcription terminator T1 from the E. coli rrnB gene
    187..226     -  CDS            AmpR (fragment): β-lactamase; bla; confers resistance to ampicillin, carbenicillin, and related antibiotics
    227..269     -  promoter       AmpR promoter (fragment): bla
    311..934     -  CDS            TetR: tetracycline repressor TetR; tetR from transposon Tn10; TetR binds to the tetracycline operator tetO to inhibit transcription. This inhibition can be relieved by adding tetracycline or doxycycline.
    935..1039    -  promoter       AmpR promoter: bla
   1215..1803    -  rep_origin     ori: high-copy-number ColE1/pMB1/pBR322/pUC origin of replication
   1891..1985    -  terminator     lambda t0 terminator: transcription terminator from phage lambda
   2019..2810    -  CDS            neo: KKA2_KLEPN - Also known as kan, nptII. Experimental evidence at protein level: Swiss-Prot protein existence level 1. Resistance to kanamycin, neomycin, paromomycin, ribostamycin, butirosin and gentamicin B. From Klebsiella pneumoniae.
   2842..2961    -  CDS            tnpA (fragment): TN5P_ECOLX - Also known as tnp. Experimental evidence at protein level: Swiss-Prot protein existence level 1. Mediates transposition of transposon Tn5 by a 'cut and paste' mechanism. First, the monomeric transposase binds the 19 bp inverted DNA repeats flanking the transposon. Then, dimerization of the DNA- bound transposase creates a synaptic DNA complex. After nicking of the first DNA strand, excision of the transposon proceeds through a series of intermediates. The transposase then mediates the insertion of the transposon at a new site by strand transfer. The activity of the wild- type tran
   3028..3101    +  promoter       PLtetO-1 promoter: modified phage lambda PL promoter with tet operator sites (Lutz and Bujard, 1997)
