[The description below was written by a language model from this plasmid's Addgene catalogue record and pLannotate feature annotations shown in this document.]
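Description:
pFE-dabB2 is a bacterial expression plasmid of 4,788 bp built on the 3,132 bp pFE backbone and propagated in E. coli. It replicates from a ColE1/pMB1-type origin that the annotation describes as high-copy, although the catalogue entry lists copy number as unknown. Selection is by kanamycin through the neo (nptII) aminoglycoside phosphotransferase gene, which is followed by a lambda t0 terminator. A short Tn5 transposase fragment next to the resistance gene, together with small β-lactamase and multiple cloning site fragments, appear to be non-functional remnants of earlier cloning rather than working parts.

The expression cassette is tetracycline-regulated. A PLtetO-1 promoter, a phage lambda PL derivative carrying tet operator sites, sits upstream of the insert position, and an rrnB T1 terminator lies downstream across the plasmid's numbering origin. The Tn10 TetR repressor is encoded on the opposite strand immediately downstream of a bla (AmpR) promoter. It should hold PLtetO-1 off until a tetracycline-class inducer is added; the catalogue's "tetR" promoter entry evidently refers to this system.

The 1,656 bp insert comes from Halothiobacillus neapolitanus C2. The automated feature table does not annotate it, but the unannotated stretch between promoter and terminator matches its expected size. The record is internally inconsistent about its identity: the plasmid name and purpose statement call it dabB2, whereas the insert field reads dabA2, so users should confirm the gene against the sequence. The associated publication characterises DAB proteins as prokaryotic inorganic carbon pumps, so the plasmid presumably serves for inducible expression of this single DAB component in E. coli.
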