Addgene plasmid #133000: pFE-dabB2
Purpose: pFE carrying a dabB2 gene (Uniprot: D0KWS8)
Depositing lab: David Savage. Depositing organization: University of California, Berkeley. Publication: DABs are inorganic carbon pumps found throughout prokaryotic phyla. Desmarais JJ, Flamholz AI, Blikstad C, Dugan EJ, Laughlin TG, Oltrogge LM, Chen AW, Wetmore K, Diamond S, Wang JY, Savage DF. Nat Microbiol. 2019 Aug 12. pii: 10.1038/s41564-019-0520-8. doi: 10.1038/s41564-019-0520-8. PubMed 31406332.
Backbone
  Vector backbone: pFE
  Backbone size w/o insert (bp): 3132
  Total vector size (bp): 4788
  Vector type: Bacterial Expression
Growth in bacteria
  Bacterial resistance: Kanamycin, 50 μg/mL
  Growth temperature: 37°C
  Growth strain: DH5alpha
  Copy number: Unknown
Gene/Insert
  Gene/Insert name: dabA2
  Species: Halothiobacillus neapolitanus C2
  Insert size (bp): 1656
  GenBank ID: WP_012823111.1
  Promoter: tetR
  Cloning method: Unknown
  Sequencing primers: 5′ CCTTTCGTCTTCACCTCGAG
Terms and licenses: Academic/Nonprofit Terms; Industry Terms: Not Available to Industry
How to cite: pFE-dabB2 was a gift from David Savage (Addgene plasmid # 133000 ; http://n2t.net/addgene:133000 ; RRID:Addgene_133000)
